>Addgene plasmid #42830 | TAL3367 | depositor partial sequence | sequence record 57950 | TAL3367 sequence 2430 bps
TCTAGAGCTAGCACCATGGACTACAAAGACCATGACGGTGATTATAAAGATCATGACATCGATTACAAGG
ATGACGATGACAAGATGGCCCCCAAGAAGAAGAGGAAGGTGGGCATTCACCGCGGGGTACCTATGGTGGA
CTTGAGGACACTCGGTTATTCGCAACAGCAACAGGAGAAAATCAAGCCTAAGGTCAGGAGCACCGTCGCG
CAACACCACGAGGCGCTTGTGGGGCATGGCTTCACTCATGCGCATATTGTCGCGCTTTCACAGCACCCTG
CGGCGCTTGGGACGGTGGCTGTCAAATACCAAGATATGATTGCGGCCCTGCCCGAAGCCACGCACGAGGC
AATTGTAGGGGTCGGTAAACAGTGGTCGGGAGCGCGAGCACTTGAGGCGCTGCTGACTGTGGCGGGTGAG
CTTAGGGGGCCTCCGCTCCAGCTCGACACCGGGCAGCTGCTGAAGATCGCGAAGAGAGGGGGAGTAACAG
CGGTAGAGGCAGTGCACGCCTGGCGCAATGCGCTCACCGGGGCCCCCTTGAACCTGACCCCAGACCAGGT
AGTCGCAATCGCGAACAATAATGGGGGAAAGCAAGCCCTGGAAACCGTGCAAAGGTTGTTGCCGGTCCTT
TGTCAAGACCACGGCCTTACACCGGAGCAAGTCGTGGCCATTGCAAGCAATGGGGGTGGCAAACAGGCTC
TTGAGACGGTTCAGAGACTTCTCCCAGTTCTCTGTCAAGCCCACGGGCTGACTCCCGATCAAGTTGTAGC
GATTGCGTCCAACGGTGGAGGGAAACAAGCATTGGAGACTGTCCAACGGCTCCTTCCCGTGTTGTGTCAA
GCCCACGGTTTGACGCCTGCACAAGTGGTCGCCATCGCCAACAACAACGGCGGTAAGCAGGCGCTGGAAA
CAGTACAGCGCCTGCTGCCTGTACTGTGCCAGGATCATGGACTGACCCCAGACCAGGTAGTCGCAATCGC
GAACAATAATGGGGGAAAGCAAGCCCTGGAAACCGTGCAAAGGTTGTTGCCGGTCCTTTGTCAAGACCAC
GGCCTTACACCGGAGCAAGTCGTGGCCATTGCAAGCAATGGGGGTGGCAAACAGGCTCTTGAGACGGTTC
AGAGACTTCTCCCAGTTCTCTGTCAAGCCCACGGGCTGACTCCCGATCAAGTTGTAGCGATTGCGTCCAA
CGGTGGAGGGAAACAAGCATTGGAGACTGTCCAACGGCTCCTTCCCGTGTTGTGTCAAGCCCACGGTTTG
ACGCCTGCACAAGTGGTCGCCATCGCCTCGAATGGCGGCGGTAAGCAGGCGCTGGAAACAGTACAGCGCC
TGCTGCCTGTACTGTGCCAGGATCATGGACTGACCCCAGACCAGGTAGTCGCAATCGCGAACAATAATGG
GGGAAAGCAAGCCCTGGAAACCGTGCAAAGGTTGTTGCCGGTCCTTTGTCAAGACCACGGCCTTACACCG
GAGCAAGTCGTGGCCATTGCAAATAATAACGGTGGCAAACAGGCTCTTGAGACGGTTCAGAGACTTCTCC
CAGTTCTCTGTCAAGCCCACGGGCTGACTCCCGATCAAGTTGTAGCGATTGCGAATAACAATGGAGGGAA
ACAAGCATTGGAGACTGTCCAACGGCTCCTTCCCGTGTTGTGTCAAGCCCACGGTTTGACGCCTGCACAA
GTGGTCGCCATCGCCAACAACAACGGCGGTAAGCAGGCGCTGGAAACAGTACAGCGCCTGCTGCCTGTAC
TGTGCCAGGATCATGGACTGACCCCAGACCAGGTAGTCGCAATCGCGTCAAACGGAGGGGGAAAGCAAGC
CCTGGAAACCGTGCAAAGGTTGTTGCCGGTCCTTTGTCAAGACCACGGCCTTACACCGGAGCAAGTCGTG
GCCATTGCATCCCACGACGGTGGCAAACAGGCTCTTGAGACGGTTCAGAGACTTCTCCCAGTTCTCTGTC
AAGCCCACGGGCTGACTCCCGATCAAGTTGTAGCGATTGCGTCGCATGACGGAGGGAAACAAGCATTGGA
GACTGTCCAACGGCTCCTTCCCGTGTTGTGTCAAGCCCACGGTTTGACGCCTGCACAAGTGGTCGCCATC
GCCAGCCATGATGGCGGTAAGCAGGCGCTGGAAACAGTACAGCGCCTGCTGCCTGTACTGTGCCAGGATC
ATGGACTGACACCCGAACAGGTGGTCGCCATTGCTAATAATAACGGAGGACGGCCAGCCTTGGAGTCCAT
CGTAGCCCAATTGTCCAGGCCCGATCCCGCGTTGGCTGCGTTAACGAATGACCATCTGGTGGCGTTGGCA
TGTCTTGGTGGACGACCCGCGCTCGATGCAGTCAAAAAGGGTCTGCCTCATGCTCCCGCATTGATCAAAA
GAACCAACCGGCGGATTCCCGAGAGAACTTCCCATCGAGTCGCGGGATCC
