>Addgene plasmid #42830 | TAL3367 | addgene partial sequence | sequence record 60812 | JDS-TALEN-F 5'-TAGGGGTCGGTAAACAGTGG-3'
GCGGGTGAGCTTAGGGGGCCTCCGCTCCAGCTCGACACCGGGCAGCTGCTGAAGATCGCGAAGAGAGGGG
GAGTAACAGCGGTAGAGGCAGTGCACGCCTGGCGCAATGCGCTCACCGGGGCCCCCTTGAACCTGACCCC
AGACCAGGTAGTCGCAATCGCGAACAATAATGGGGGAAAGCAAGCCCTGGAAACCGTGCAAAGGTTGTTG
CCGGTCCTTTGTCAAGACCACGGCCTTACACCGGAGCAAGTCGTGGCCATTGCAAGCAATGGGGGTGGCA
AACAGGCTCTTGAGACGGTTCAGAGACTTCTCCCAGTTCTCTGTCAAGCCCACGGGCTGACTCCCGATCA
AGTTGTAGCGATTGCGTCCAACGGTGGAGGGAAACAAGCATTGGAGACTGTCCAACGGCTCCTTCCCGTG
TTGTGTCAAGCCCACGGTTTGACGCCTGCACAAGTGGTCGCCATCGCCAACAACAACGGCGGTAAGCAGG
CGCTGGAAACAGTACAGCGCCTGCTGCCTGTACTGTGCCAGGATCATGGACTGACCCCAGACCAGGTAGT
CGCAATCGCGAACAATAATGGGGGAAAGCAAGCCCTGGAAACCGTGCAAAGGTTGTTGCCGGTCCTTTGT
CAAGACCACGGCCTTACACCGGAGCAAGTCGTGGCCATTGCAAGCAATGGGGGTGGCAAACAGGCTCTTG
AGACGGTTCAGAGACTTCTCCCAGTTCTCTGTCAAGCCCACGGGCTGACTCCCGATCAAGTTGTAGCGAT
TGCGTCCAACGGTGGA
