[The description below was written by a language model from this plasmid's Addgene catalogue record.]
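Description:
TAL3367 is a TALEN expression plasmid encoding the "right" half of a nuclease pair directed against the zebrafish (D. rerio) sox1a gene. It is built on the JDS74 backbone (about 6.4 kb without insert), a TALEN framework vector classed as mammalian expression with a T7 element. It is maintained as a high-copy plasmid in E. coli under ampicillin selection. The roughly 1.6 kb insert is not the sox1a coding sequence itself. Given the insert name, the listed target binding site and the fusion to FokI, it is best read as an engineered array of TAL effector repeats designed to recognise a specific site in the sox1a locus. The restriction sites used to clone it were destroyed during assembly.

The backbone supplies the flanking parts of the fusion protein: an N-terminal 3X FLAG tag for detection and a C-terminal wild-type FokI nuclease domain. Expression is driven by a CMV promoter. The T7 designation implies that the coding sequence can also be transcribed in vitro to make mRNA, although the record does not describe that use explicitly. Because FokI cleaves only as a dimer, this right-hand monomer is meant to be used with a matching left-hand TALEN that binds the opposite strand nearby. Together the pair introduces a double-strand break between the two half-sites. Error-prone repair of that break produces insertions and deletions that disrupt the gene, in line with the associated work on targeted gene disruption in somatic zebrafish cells. No feature table was provided, so details such as the polyadenylation signal and the replication origin are not stated. The depositor recommends verifying the plasmid by diagnostic digest before use.
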