Addgene plasmid #42830: TAL3367
Depositing lab: Keith Joung. Depositing organization: Massachusetts General Hospital. Publication: Targeted gene disruption in somatic zebrafish cells using engineered TALENs. Sander JD, Cade L, Khayter C, Reyon D, Peterson RT, Joung JK, Yeh JR. Nat Biotechnol. 2011 Aug 5;29(8):697-8. doi: 10.1038/nbt.1934. PubMed 21822241.
Backbone
  Vector backbone: JDS74
  Backbone manufacturer: Addgene plasmid #32288
  Backbone size w/o insert (bp): 6447
  Vector type: Mammalian Expression ; T7
Growth in bacteria
  Bacterial resistance: Ampicillin, 100 μg/mL
  Growth temperature: 37°C
  Growth strain: XL1 Blue
  Copy number: High Copy
Gene/Insert
  Gene/Insert name: ZebrafishCommunity-sox1a-right (alt name: sox1a)
  Species: D. rerio (zebrafish)
  Insert size (bp): 1640
  Entrez Gene: sox1a (a.k.a. zgc:92865, wu:fi38c08, wu:fj38h03)
  Promoter: CMV
  Tag / fusion protein: 3X Flag (N terminal on backbone); WT FOKI (C terminal on backbone)
  Cloning method: Restriction Enzyme; 5′ cloning site N/A (destroyed during cloning); 3′ cloning site N/A (destroyed during cloning)
  Sequencing primers: 5′ CMV-F; 3′ BGH-rev
Terms and licenses: Academic/Nonprofit Terms; Industry Terms: Not Available to Industry
Depositor comments: Target binding site: TGTTGGTTTGGGGTCCCG It is strongly recommended that users perform a diagnostic digest to verify this plasmid prior to use. For example, a double digest of the plasmid with BamHI and KpnI should result in two bands at 2.3kb and 5.8kb.
How to cite: TAL3367 was a gift from Keith Joung (Addgene plasmid # 42830 ; http://n2t.net/addgene:42830 ; RRID:Addgene_42830)
